Addgene plasmid #193583: EE-LRRK2
Purpose: Expresses full-length LRRK2 with FYVE-CC2 domains from HRS and 3xFLAG on the N-terminus
Depositing lab: Mark Cookson. Depositing organization: National Institute on Aging (NIA). Publication: Lysosomal positioning regulates Rab10 phosphorylation at LRRK2(+) lysosomes. Kluss JH, Beilina A, Williamson CD, Lewis PA, Cookson MR, Bonet-Ponce L. Proc Natl Acad Sci U S A. 2022 Oct 25;119(43):e2205492119. doi: 10.1073/pnas.2205492119. Epub 2022 Oct 18. PubMed 36256825.
Backbone
  Vector backbone: pDEST
  Backbone size w/o insert (bp): 6023
  Total vector size (bp): 13607
  Vector type: Mammalian Expression
Growth in bacteria
  Bacterial resistance: Ampicillin, 100 μg/mL
  Growth temperature: 37°C
  Growth strain: DH5alpha
  Copy number: High Copy
Gene/Insert
  Gene/Insert name: Leucine-rich repeat kinase 2 (alt name: LRRK2)
  Species: H. sapiens (human)
  Insert size (bp): 7584
  Entrez Gene: LRRK2 (a.k.a. AURA17, DARDARIN, PARK8, RIPK7, ROCO2)
  Promoter: CMV
  Tag / fusion protein: FYVE-CC2 and 3xFLAG (N terminal on backbone)
  Cloning method: Gateway Cloning
  Sequencing primers: 5′ ATGGCTAGTGGCAGCTGTCAGGGGTGCGAAGAGGACGAGGAAACTCTGAAG; 3′ AAAAATGAGACGAACATCTGTTGAGTAA
Terms and licenses: Academic/Nonprofit Terms; Industry Terms: Not Available to Industry
How to cite: EE-LRRK2 was a gift from Mark Cookson (Addgene plasmid # 193583 ; http://n2t.net/addgene:193583 ; RRID:Addgene_193583)
