[The description below was written by a language model from this plasmid's Addgene catalogue record and pLannotate feature annotations shown in this document.]
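Description:
EE-LRRK2 is a mammalian expression plasmid of about 13.6 kb, built by Gateway cloning in a pDEST-type backbone. It drives expression of full-length human leucine-rich repeat kinase 2 (LRRK2), the serine/threonine kinase also known as PARK8 that regulates Rab GTPases. In bacteria it is maintained through a high-copy ColE1/pUC-type origin and selected with ampicillin via the β-lactamase gene. An f1 phage origin is also present, together with lac-derived remnants of the cloning vector (lacZα and lacI fragments, lac promoter and operator) and a T7 promoter. An SV40 enhancer/early promoter is annotated downstream of the expression cassette, but no mammalian selection marker appears in the feature table.

The expression cassette uses the human CMV immediate-early enhancer and promoter and ends in a human growth hormone polyadenylation signal. The first coding element is a fragment of human HGS (HRS), which the record describes as its FYVE and CC2 domains. It is followed by a 3xFLAG epitope with an enterokinase site, and both are supplied by the backbone. The LRRK2 open reading frame follows, flanked by the attB1 and attB2 sites left by Gateway recombination, so the product is LRRK2 with N-terminal FYVE-CC2 and 3xFLAG.

HRS is an early-endosome-associated protein. The HRS-derived module, together with the "EE" in the name, suggests the fusion is meant to anchor LRRK2 on early endosomal membranes, though the record does not state this explicitly. The FLAG tag allows detection or immunoprecipitation. The associated study concerns Rab10 phosphorylation at LRRK2-positive lysosomes and its dependence on organelle positioning, which is consistent with use in testing how LRRK2 membrane localisation affects its signalling.
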