Features (pLannotate 1.2.2; 20 found; start..end, strand, type, name):
      4..158     -  CDS            lacZα (fragment): LacZα fragment of β-galactosidase; lacZ fragment
    318..697     +  enhancer       CMV enhancer: human cytomegalovirus immediate early enhancer
    699..898     +  promoter       CMV promoter: human cytomegalovirus (CMV) immediate early promoter
    931..2040    +  CDS            HGS (fragment): HGS_HUMAN - Also known as HRS. Experimental evidence at protein level: Swiss-Prot protein existence level 1. Involved in intracellular signal transduction mediated by cytokines and growth factors. When associated with STAM, it suppresses DNA signaling upon stimulation by IL-2 and GM-CSF. Could be a direct effector of PI3-kinase in vesicular pathway via early endosomes and may regulate trafficking to early and late endosomes by recruiting clathrin. May concentrate ubiquitinated receptors within clathrin- coated regions. Involved in down-regulation of receptor tyrosine kinase via multivesicular
   2152..2217    +  CDS            3xFLAG: three tandem FLAG® epitope tags, followed by an enterokinase cleavage site
   2254..2278    +  protein_bind   attB1: mutant version of attB; recombination site for the Gateway® BP reaction BP Clonase™
   2293..9873    +  CDS            LRRK2: LRRK2_HUMAN - Also known as PARK8. Experimental evidence at protein level: Swiss-Prot protein existence level 1. Serine/threonine-protein kinase which phosphorylates a broad range of proteins involved in multiple processes such as neuronal plasticity, autophagy, and vesicle trafficking (PubMed:20949042, PubMed:22012985, PubMed:26824392, PubMed:29125462, PubMed:28720718, PubMed:29127255, PubMed:30398148, PubMed:29212815, PubMed:30635421, PubMed:21850687, PubMed:23395371, PubMed:17114044, PubMed:24687852, PubMed:26014385, PubMed:25201882). Is a key regulator of RAB GTPases by regulating the GTP/
   9895..9919    -  protein_bind   attB2: mutant version of attB; recombination site for the Gateway® BP reaction BP Clonase™
   9934..9952    -  misc_feature   MCS (fragment): pUC18/19 multiple cloning site
   9953..10575   +  polyA_signal   hGH poly(A) signal: human growth hormone polyadenylation signal
  10604..10933   +  promoter       SV40 promoter: SV40 enhancer and early promoter
  10972..10990   -  promoter       T7 promoter: promoter for bacteriophage T7 RNA polymerase
  11026..11048   -  protein_bind   lac operator (fragment): The lac repressor binds to the lac operator to inhibit transcription in E. coli. This inhibition can be relieved by adding lactose or isopropyl-β-D-thiogalactopyranoside (IPTG). lac repressor encoded by lacI
  11052..11082   -  promoter       lac promoter: promoter for the E. coli lac operon
  11097..11118   -  protein_bind   CAP binding site: CAP binding activates transcription in the presence of cAMP. E. coli catabolite activator protein
  11131..11223   -  CDS            lacI (fragment): lac repressor; lacI; The lac repressor binds to the lac operator to inhibit transcription in E. coli. This inhibition can be relieved by adding lactose or isopropyl-β-D-thiogalactopyranoside (IPTG).
  11406..11994   -  rep_origin     ori: high-copy-number ColE1/pMB1/pBR322/pUC origin of replication
  12165..13025   -  CDS            AmpR: β-lactamase; bla; confers resistance to ampicillin, carbenicillin, and related antibiotics
  13026..13130   -  promoter       AmpR promoter: bla
  13157..13585   +  rep_origin     f1 ori (sequence partly withheld): f1 bacteriophage origin of replication; arrow indicates direction of (+) strand synthesis
>Addgene plasmid #193583 | EE-LRRK2 | addgene full sequence | sequence record 382191 | Addgene NGS Result
CCATTCGCCATTCAGGCTGCGCAACTGTTGGGAAGGGCGATCGGTGCGGGCCTCTTCGCTATTACGCCAG
CTGGCGAAAGGGGGATGTGCTGCAAGGCGATTAAGTTGGGTAACGCCAGGGTTTTCCCAGTCACGACGTT
GTAAAACGACGGCCAGTGCCAAGCTGATCTATACATTGAATCAATATTGGCAATTAGCCATATTAGTCAT
TGGTTATATAGCATAAATCAATATTGGCTATTGGCCATTGCATACGTTGTATCTATATCATAATATGTAC
ATTTATATTGGCTCATGTCCAATATGACCGCCATGTTGACATTGATTATTGACTAGTTATTAATAGTAAT
CAATTACGGGGTCATTAGTTCATAGCCCATATATGGAGTTCCGCGTTACATAACTTACGGTAAATGGCCC
GCCTGGCTGACCGCCCAACGACCCCCGCCCATTGACGTCAATAATGACGTATGTTCCCATAGTAACGCCA
ATAGGGACTTTCCATTGACGTCAATGGGTGGAGTATTTACGGTAAACTGCCCACTTGGCAGTACATCAAG
TGTATCATATGCCAAGTCCGCCCCCTATTGACGTCAATGACGGTAAATGGCCCGCCTGGCATTATGCCCA
GTACATGACCTTACGGGACTTTCCTACTTGGCAGTACATCTACGTATTAGTCATCGCTATTACCATGGTG
ATGCGGTTTTGGCAGTACACCAATGGGCGTGGATAGCGGTTTGACTCACGGGGATTTCCAAGTCTCCACC
CCATTGACGTCAATGGGAGTTTGTTTTGGCACCAAAATCAACGGGACTTTCCAAAATGTCGTAATAACCC
CGCCCCGTTGACGCAAATGGGCGGTAGGCGTGTACGGTGGGAGGTCTATATAAGCAGAGCTCGTTTAGTG
AACCGTCAGAATTAACCATGGAGAGAGCCCCAGACTGGGTGGACGCTGAGGAATGCCACCGCTGCAGGGT
GCAGTTCGGGGTGATGACCCGTAAGCACCACTGCCGGGCGTGTGGGCAGATATTCTGTGGAAAGTGTTCT
TCCAAGTACTCCACCATCCCCAAGTTTGGCATCGAGAAGGAGGTGCGCGTGTGTGAGCCCTGCTACGAGC
AGCTGAACAGGAAAGCGGAGGGAAAGGCCACTTCCACCACTGAGCTGCCCCCCGAGTACCTGACCAGCCC
CCTGTCTCAGCAGTCCCAGCTGCCCCCCAAGAGGGACGAGACGGCCCTGCAGGAGGAGGAGGAGCTGCAG
CTGGCCCTGGCGCTGTCACAGTCAGAGGCGGAGGAGAAGGAGAGGCTGAGACAGAAGTCCACGTACACTT
CGTACCCCAAGGCGGAGCCCATGCCCTCGGCCTCCTCAGCGCCACCTGCCAGCAGCCTGTACTCTTCACC
TGTGAACTCGTCGGCGCCTCTGGCTGAGGACATCGACCCTGAGCTCGCACGGTATCTCAACCGGAACTAC
TGGGAGAAGAAACAGGAGGAGGCTCGCAAGAGCCCCACGCCATCTGCGCCCGTGCCCCTGACAGAGCCGG
CTGCACAGCCTGGTGAAGGACACGCAGCCCCTACCAACGTGGTGGAGAACCCTCTCCCGGAGACAGACTC
TCAGCCCATTCCTCCATCTGGTGGCCCCTTTAGTGAGCCACAGTTCCACAATGGCGAGTCTGAGGAGAGC
CACGAGCAGTTCCTGAAGGCGCTGCAGAACGCCGTCACCACCTTCGTGAACCGCATGAAGAGTAATCACA
TGCGAGGCCGCAGCATCACCAATGACTCGGCCGTGCTCTCACTCTTTCAGTCCATCAACGGCATGCACCC
GCAGCTGCTGGAGCTGCTCAACCAGCTGGACGAGCGCAGGCTGTACTATGAGGGTCTGCAGGACAAGCTG
GCACAGATCCGCGATGCCCGTGGTGCGCTGAGTGCCCTGCGCGAAGAGCACCGGGAGAAGCTTCGCCGTG
CAGCCGAAGAGGCAGAGCGCCAGCGCCAGATCCAGCTGGCCCAGAAGCTGGAGATAATGCGGCAGAAGAA
GCAGGAGTACCTGGAGGTGCAGAGGCAGCTGGCCATCCAGCGCCTGCAGGAGCAGGAGAAGGAGCGGCAG
ATGCGGCTGGAGCAGCAGAAGCAGACGGTCCAGATGCGCGGAGGCAGCGGTGACTACAAAGACCATGACG
GTGATTATAAAGATCATGACATCGATTACAAGGATGACGATGACAAGCTTGCGGCCGCGAATTCATCGAT
AGATCTGATATCAACAAGTTTGTACAAAAAAGCAGGCTCCGAATTCGCCCTTATGGCTAGTGGCAGCTGT
CAGGGGTGCGAAGAGGACGAGGAAACTCTGAAGAAGTTGATAGTCAGGCTGAACAATGTCCAGGAAGGAA
AACAGATAGAAACGCTGGTCCAAATCCTGGAGGATCTGCTGGTGTTCACGTACTCCGAGCACGCCTCCAA
GTTATTTCAAGGCAAAAATATCCATGTGCCTCTGTTGATCGTCTTGGACTCCTATATGAGAGTCGCGAGT
GTGCAGCAGGTGGGTTGGTCACTTCTGTGCAAATTAATAGAAGTCTGTCCAGGTACAATGCAAAGCTTAA
TGGGACCCCAGGATGTTGGAAATGATTGGGAAGTCCTTGGTGTTCACCAATTGATTCTTAAAATGCTAAC
AGTTCATAATGCCAGTGTAAACTTGTCAGTGATTGGACTGAAGACCTTAGATCTCCTCCTAACTTCAGGT
AAAATCACCTTGCTGATATTGGATGAAGAAAGTGATATTTTCATGTTAATTTTTGATGCCATGCACTCAT
TTCCAGCCAATGATGAAGTCCAGAAACTTGGATGCAAAGCTTTACATGTGCTGTTTGAGAGAGTCTCAGA
GGAGCAACTGACTGAATTTGTTGAGAACAAAGATTATATGATATTGTTAAGTGCGTTAACAAATTTTAAA
GATGAAGAGGAAATTGTGCTTCATGTGCTGCATTGTTTACATTCCCTAGCGATTCCTTGCAATAATGTGG
AAGTCCTCATGAGTGGCAATGTCAGGTGTTATAATATTGTGGTGGAAGCTATGAAAGCATTCCCTATGAG
TGAAAGAATTCAAGAAGTGAGTTGCTGTTTGCTCCATAGGCTTACATTAGGTAATTTTTTCAATATCCTG
GTATTAAACGAAGTCCATGAGTTTGTGGTGAAAGCTGTGCAGCAGTACCCAGAGAATGCAGCATTGCAGA
TCTCAGCGCTCAGCTGTTTGGCCCTCCTCACTGAGACTATTTTCTTAAATCAAGATTTAGAGGAAAAGAA
TGAGAATCAAGAGAATGATGATGAGGGGGAAGAAGATAAATTGTTTTGGCTGGAAGCCTGTTACAAAGCA
TTAACGTGGCATAGAAAGAACAAGCACGTGCAGGAGGCCGCATGCTGGGCACTAAATAATCTCCTTATGT
ACCAAAACAGTTTACATGAGAAGATTGGAGATGAAGATGGCCATTTCCCAGCTCATAGGGAAGTGATGCT
CTCCATGCTGATGCATTCTTCATCAAAGGAAGTTTTCCAGGCATCTGCGAATGCATTGTCAACTCTCTTA
GAACAAAATGTTAATTTCAGAAAAATACTGTTATCAAAAGGAATACACCTGAATGTTTTGGAGTTAATGC
AGAAGCATATACATTCTCCCGAAGTGGCTGAAAGTGGCTGTAAAATGCTAAATCATCTTTTTGAAGGAAG
CAACACTTCCCTGGATATAATGGCAGCAGTGGTCCCCAAAATACTAACAGTTATGAAACGTCATGAGACA
TCATTACCAGTGCAGCTGGAGGCGCTTCGAGCTATTTTACATTTTATAGTGCCTGGCATGCCAGAAGAAT
CCAGGGAGGATACAGAATTTCATCATAAGCTAAATATGGTTAAAAAACAGTGTTTCAAGAATGATATTCA
CAAACTGGTCCTAGCAGCTTTGAACAGGTTCATTGGAAATCCTGGGATTCAGAAATGTGGATTAAAAGTA
ATTTCTTCTATTGTACATTTTCCTGATGCATTAGAGATGTTATCCCTGGAAGGTGCTATGGATTCAGTGC
TTCACACACTGCAGATGTATCCAGATGACCAAGAAATTCAGTGTCTGGGTTTAAGTCTTATAGGATACTT
GATTACAAAGAAGAATGTGTTCATAGGAACTGGACATCTGCTGGCAAAAATTCTGGTTTCCAGCTTATAC
CGATTTAAGGATGTTGCTGAAATACAGACTAAAGGATTTCAGACAATCTTAGCAATCCTCAAATTGTCAG
CATCTTTTTCTAAGCTGCTGGTGCATCATTCATTTGACTTAGTAATATTCCATCAAATGTCTTCCAATAT
CATGGAACAAAAGGATCAACAGTTTCTAAACCTCTGTTGCAAGTGTTTTGCAAAAGTAGCTATGGATGAT
TACTTAAAAAATGTGATGCTAGAGAGAGCGTGTGATCAGAATAACAGCATCATGGTTGAATGCTTGCTTC
TATTGGGAGCAGATGCCAATCAAGCAAAGGAGGGATCTTCTTTAATTTGTCAGGTATGTGAGAAAGAGAG
CAGTCCCAAATTGGTGGAACTCTTACTGAATAGTGGATCTCGTGAACAAGATGTACGAAAAGCGTTGACG
ATAAGCATTGGGAAAGGTGACAGCCAGATCATCAGCTTGCTCTTAAGGAGGCTGGCCCTGGATGTTGCCA
ACAATAGCATTTGCCTTGGAGGATTTTGTATAGGAAAAGTTGAACCTTCTTGGCTTGGTCCTTTATTTCC
AGATAAGACTTCTAATTTAAGGAAACAAACAAATATAGCATCTACACTAGCAAGAATGGTGATCAGATAT
CAGATGAAAAGTGCTGTGGAAGAAGGAACAGCCTCAGGCAGCGATGGAAATTTTTCTGAAGATGTGCTGT
CTAAATTTGATGAATGGACCTTTATTCCTGACTCTTCTATGGACAGTGTGTTTGCTCAAAGTGATGACCT
GGATAGTGAAGGAAGTGAAGGCTCATTTCTTGTGAAAAAGAAATCTAATTCAATTAGTGTAGGAGAATTT
TACCGAGATGCCGTATTACAGCGTTGCTCACCAAATTTGCAAAGACATTCCAATTCCTTGGGGCCCATTT
TTGATCATGAAGATTTACTGAAGCGAAAAAGAAAAATATTATCTTCAGATGATTCACTCAGGTCATCAAA
ACTTCAATCCCATATGAGGCATTCAGACAGCATTTCTTCTCTGGCTTCTGAGAGAGAATATATTACATCA
CTAGACCTTTCAGCAAATGAACTAAGAGATATTGATGCCCTAAGCCAGAAATGCTGTATAAGTGTTCATT
TGGAGCATCTTGAAAAGCTGGAGCTTCACCAGAATGCACTCACGAGCTTTCCACAACAGCTATGTGAAAC
TCTGAAGAGTTTGACACATTTGGACTTGCACAGTAATAAATTTACATCATTTCCTTCTTATTTGTTGAAA
ATGAGTTGTATTGCTAATCTTGATGTCTCTCGAAATGACATTGGACCCTCAGTGGTTTTAGATCCTACAG
TGAAATGTCCAACTCTGAAACAGTTTAACCTGTCATATAACCAGCTGTCTTTTGTACCTGAGAACCTCAC
TGATGTGGTAGAGAAACTGGAGCAGCTCATTTTAGAAGGAAATAAAATATCAGGGATATGCTCCCCCTTG
AGACTGAAGGAACTGAAGATTTTAAACCTTAGTAAGAACCACATTTCATCCCTATCAGAGAACTTTCTTG
AGGCTTGTCCTAAAGTGGAGAGTTTCAGTGCCAGAATGAATTTTCTTGCTGCTATGCCTTTCTTGCCTCC
TTCTATGACAATCCTAAAATTATCTCAGAACAAATTTTCCTGTATTCCAGAAGCAATTTTAAATCTTCCA
CACTTGCGGTCTTTAGATATGAGCAGCAATGATATTCAGTACCTACCAGGTCCCGCACACTGGAAATCTT
TGAACTTAAGGGAACTCTTATTTAGCCATAATCAGATCAGCATCTTGGACTTGAGTGAAAAAGCATATTT
ATGGTCTAGAGTAGAGAAACTGCATCTTTCTCACAATAAACTGAAAGAGATTCCTCCTGAGATTGGCTGT
CTTGAAAATCTGACATCTCTGGATGTCAGTTACAACTTGGAACTAAGATCCTTTCCCAATGAAATGGGGA
AATTAAGCAAAATATGGGATCTTCCTTTGGATGAACTGCATCTTAACTTTGATTTTAAACATATAGGATG
TAAAGCCAAAGACATCATAAGGTTTCTTCAACAGCGATTAAAAAAGGCTGTGCCTTATAACCGAATGAAA
CTTATGATTGTGGGAAATACTGGGAGTGGTAAAACCACCTTATTGCAGCAATTAATGAAAACCAAGAAAT
CAGATCTTGGAATGCAAAGTGCCACAGTTGGCATAGATGTGAAAGACTGGCCTATCCAAATAAGAGACAA
AAGAAAGAGAGATCTCGTCCTAAATGTGTGGGATTTTGCAGGTCGTGAGGAATTCTATAGTACTCATCCC
CATTTTATGACGCAGCGAGCATTGTACCTTGCTGTCTATGACCTCAGCAAGGGACAGGCTGAAGTTGATG
CCATGAAGCCTTGGCTCTTCAATATAAAGGCTCGCGCTTCTTCTTCCCCTGTGATTCTCGTTGGCACACA
TTTGGATGTTTCTGATGAGAAGCAACGCAAAGCCTGCATGAGTAAAATCACCAAGGAACTCCTGAATAAG
CGAGGGTTCCCTGCCATACGAGATTACCACTTTGTGAATGCCACCGAGGAATCTGATGCTTTGGCAAAAC
TTCGGAAAACCATCATAAACGAGAGCCTTAATTTCAAGATCCGAGATCAGCTTGTTGTTGGACAGCTGAT
TCCAGACTGCTATGTAGAACTTGAAAAAATCATTTTATCGGAGCGTAAAAATGTGCCAATTGAATTTCCC
GTAATTGACCGGAAACGATTATTACAACTAGTGAGAGAAAATCAGCTGCAGTTAGATGAAAATGAGCTTC
CTCACGCAGTTCACTTTCTAAATGAATCAGGAGTCCTTCTTCATTTTCAAGACCCAGCACTGCAGTTAAG
TGACTTGTACTTTGTGGAACCCAAGTGGCTTTGTAAAATCATGGCACAGATTTTGACAGTGAAAGTGGAA
GGTTGTCCAAAACACCCTAAGGGAATTATTTCGCGTAGAGATGTGGAAAAATTTCTTTCAAAAAAAAGGA
AATTTCCAAAGAACTACATGTCACAGTATTTTAAGCTCCTAGAAAAATTCCAGATTGCTTTGCCAATAGG
AGAAGAATATTTGCTGGTTCCAAGCAGTTTGTCTGACCACAGGCCTGTGATAGAGCTTCCCCATTGTGAG
AACTCTGAAATTATCATCCGACTATATGAAATGCCTTATTTTCCAATGGGATTTTGGTCAAGATTAATCA
ATCGATTACTTGAGATTTCACCTTACATGCTTTCAGGGAGAGAACGAGCACTTCGCCCAAACAGAATGTA
TTGGCGACAAGGCATTTACTTAAATTGGTCTCCTGAAGCTTATTGTCTGGTAGGATCTGAAGTCTTAGAC
AATCATCCAGAGAGTTTCTTAAAAATTACAGTTCCTTCTTGTAGAAAAGGCTGTATTCTTTTGGGCCAAG
TTGTGGACCACATTGATTCTCTCATGGAAGAATGGTTTCCTGGGTTGCTGGAGATTGATATTTGTGGTGA
AGGAGAAACTCTGTTGAAGAAATGGGCATTATATAGTTTTAATGATGGCGAAGAACATCAAAAAATCTTA
CTTGATGACTTGATGAAGAAAGCAGAGGAAGGAGATCTCTTAGTAAATCCAGATCAACCAAGGCTCACCA
TTCCAATATCTCAGATTGCCCCTGACTTGATTTTGGCTGACCTGCCTAGAAATATTATGTTGAATAATGA
TGAGTTGGAATTTGAACAAGCTCCAGAGTTTCTCCTAGGTGATGGCAGTTTTGGATCAGTTTACCGAGCA
GCCTATGAAGGAGAAGAAGTGGCTGTGAAGATTTTTAATAAACATACATCACTCAGGCTGTTAAGACAAG
AGCTTGTGGTGCTTTGCCACCTCCACCACCCCAGTTTGATATCTTTGCTGGCAGCTGGGATTCGTCCCCG
GATGTTGGTGATGGAGTTAGCCTCCAAGGGTTCCTTGGATCGCCTGCTTCAGCAGGACAAAGCCAGCCTC
ACTAGAACCCTACAGCACAGGATCGCACTCCACGTAGCTGATGGTTTGAGATACCTCCACTCAGCCATGA
TTATATACCGAGACCTGAAACCCCACAATGTGCTGCTTTTCACACTGTATCCCAATGCTGCCATCATCGC
AAAGATTGCTGACTACGGCATTGCTCAGTACTGCTGTAGAATGGGGATAAAAACATCAGAGGGCACACCA
GGGTTTCGTGCACCTGAAGTTGCCAGAGGAAATGTCATTTATAACCAACAGGCTGATGTTTATTCATTTG
GTTTACTACTCTATGACATTTTGACAACTGGAGGTAGAATAGTAGAGGGTTTGAAGTTTCCAAATGAGTT
TGATGAATTAGAAATACAAGGAAAATTACCTGATCCAGTTAAAGAATATGGTTGTGCCCCATGGCCTATG
GTTGAGAAATTAATTAAACAGTGTTTGAAAGAAAATCCTCAAGAAAGGCCTACTTCTGCCCAGGTCTTTG
ACATTTTGAATTCAGCTGAATTAGTCTGTCTGACGAGACGCATTTTATTACCTAAAAACGTAATTGTTGA
ATGCATGGTTGCTACACATCACAACAGCAGGAATGCAAGCATTTGGCTGGGCTGTGGGCACACCGACAGA
GGACAGCTCTCATTTCTTGACTTAAATACTGAAGGATACACTTCTGAGGAAGTTGCTGATAGTAGAATAT
TGTGCTTAGCCTTGGTGCATCTTCCTGTTGAAAAGGAAAGCTGGATTGTGTCTGGGACACAGTCTGGTAC
TCTCCTGGTCATCAATACCGAAGATGGGAAAAAGAGACATACCCTAGAAAAGATGACTGATTCTGTCACT
TGTTTGTATTGCAATTCCTTTTCCAAGCAAAGCAAACAAAAAAATTTTCTTTTGGTTGGAACCGCTGATG
GCAAGTTAGCAATTTTTGAAGATAAGACTGTTAAGCTTAAAGGAGCTGCTCCTTTGAAGATACTAAATAT
AGGAAATGTCAGTACTCCATTGATGTGTTTGAGTGAATCCACAAATTCAACGGAAAGAAATGTAATGTGG
GGAGGATGTGGCACAAAGATTTTCTCCTTTTCTAATGATTTCACCATTCAGAAACTCATTGAGACAAGAA
CAAGCCAACTGTTTTCTTATGCAGCTTTCAGTGATTCCAACATCATAACAGTGGTGGTAGACACTGCTCT
CTATATTGCTAAGCAAAATAGCCCTGTTGTGGAAGTGTGGGATAAGAAAACTGAAAAACTCTGTGGACTA
ATAGACTGCGTGCACTTTTTAAGGGAGGTAATGGTAAAAGAAAACAAGGAATCAAAACACAAAATGTCTT
ATTCTGGGAGAGTGAAAACCCTCTGCCTTCAGAAGAACACTGCTCTTTGGATAGGAACTGGAGGAGGCCA
TATTTTACTCCTGGATCTTTCAACTCGTCGACTTATACGTGTAATTTACAACTTTTGTAATTCGGTCAGA
GTCATGATGACAGCACAGCTAGGAAGCCTTAAAAATGTCATGCTGGTATTGGGCTACAACCGGAAAAATA
CTGAAGGTACACAAAAGCAGAAAGAGATACAATCTTGCTTGACCGTTTGGGACATCAATCTTCCACATGA
AGTGCAAAATTTAGAAAAACACATTGAAGTGAGAAAAGAATTAGCTGAAAAAATGAGACGAACATCTGTT
GAGTAAGAGAGAAGGGCGAATTCGACCCAGCTTTCTTGTACAAAGTGGTTGATATCGGTACCAGTCGACT
CTAGAGGATCCCGGGTGGCATCCCTGTGACCCCTCCCCAGTGCCTCTCCTGGCCCTGGAAGTTGCCACTC
CAGTGCCCACCAGCCTTGTCCTAATAAAATTAAGTTGCATCATTTTGTCTGACTAGGTGTCCTTCTATAA
TATTATGGGGTGGAGGGGGGTGGTATGGAGCAAGGGGCAAGTTGGGAAGACAACCTGTAGGGCCTGCGGG
GTCTATTGGGAACCAAGCTGGAGTGCAGTGGCACAATCTTGGCTCACTGCAATCTCCGCCTCCTGGGTTC
AAGCGATTCTCCTGCCTCAGCCTCCCGAGTTGTTGGGATTCCAGGCATGCATGACCAGGCTCAGCTAATT
TTTGTTTTTTTGGTAGAGACGGGGTTTCACCATATTGGCCAGGCTGGTCTCCAACTCCTAATCTCAGGTG
ATCTACCCACCTTGGCCTCCCAAATTGCTGGGATTACAGGCGTGAACCACTGCTCCCTTCCCTGTCCTTC
TGATTTTAAAATAACTATACCAGCAGGAGGACGTCCAGACACAGCATAGGCTACCTGGCCATGCCCAACC
GGTGGGACATTTGAGTTGCTTGCTTGGCACTGTCCTCTCATGCGTTGGGTCCACTCAGTAGATGCCTGTT
GAATTGGGTACGCGGCCAGCTTGGCTGTGGAATGTGTGTCAGTTAGGGTGTGGAAAGTCCCCAGGCTCCC
CAGCAGGCAGAAGTATGCAAAGCATGCATCTCAATTAGTCAGCAACCAGGTGTGGAAAGTCCCCAGGCTC
CCCAGCAGGCAGAAGTATGCAAAGCATGCATCTCAATTAGTCAGCAACCATAGTCCCGCCCCTAACTCCG
CCCATCCCGCCCCTAACTCCGCCCAGTTCCGCCCATTCTCCGCCCCATGGCTGACTAATTTTTTTTATTT
ATGCAGAGGCCGAGGCCGCCTCGGCCTCTGAGCTATTCCAGAAGTAGTGAGGAGGCTTTTTTGGAGGCCT
AGGCTTTTGCAAAAAGCTCCTCGAGGAACTGAAAAACCAGAAAGTTAATTCCCTATAGTGAGTCGTATTA
AATTCGTAATCATGTCATAGCTGTTTCCTGTGTGAAATTGTTATCCGCTCACAATTCCACACAACATACG
AGCCGGAAGCATAAAGTGTAAAGCCTGGGGTGCCTAATGAGTGAGCTAACTCACATTAATTGCGTTGCGC
TCACTGCCCGCTTTCCAGTCGGGAAACCTGTCGTGCCAGCTGCATTAATGAATCGGCCAACGCGCGGGGA
GAGGCGGTTTGCGTATTGGGCGCTCTTCCGCTTCCTCGCTCACTGACTCGCTGCGCTCGGTCGTTCGGCT
GCGGCGAGCGGTATCAGCTCACTCAAAGGCGGTAATACGGTTATCCACAGAATCAGGGGATAACGCAGGA
AAGAACATGTGAGCAAAAGGCCAGCAAAAGGCCAGGAACCGTAAAAAGGCCGCGTTGCTGGCGTTTTTCC
ATAGGCTCCGCCCCCCTGACGAGCATCACAAAAATCGACGCTCAAGTCAGAGGTGGCGAAACCCGACAGG
ACTATAAAGATACCAGGCGTTTCCCCCTGGAAGCTCCCTCGTGCGCTCTCCTGTTCCGACCCTGCCGCTT
ACCGGATACCTGTCCGCCTTTCTCCCTTCGGGAAGCGTGGCGCTTTCTCATAGCTCACGCTGTAGGTATC
TCAGTTCGGTGTAGGTCGTTCGCTCCAAGCTGGGCTGTGTGCACGAACCCCCCGTTCAGCCCGACCGCTG
CGCCTTATCCGGTAACTATCGTCTTGAGTCCAACCCGGTAAGACACGACTTATCGCCACTGGCAGCAGCC
ACTGGTAACAGGATTAGCAGAGCGAGGTATGTAGGCGGTGCTACAGAGTTCTTGAAGTGGTGGCCTAACT
ACGGCTACACTAGAAGAACAGTATTTGGTATCTGCGCTCTGCTGAAGCCAGTTACCTTCGGAAAAAGAGT
TGGTAGCTCTTGATCCGGCAAACAAACCACCGCTGGTAGCGGTGGTTTTTTTGTTTGCAAGCAGCAGATT
ACGCGCAGAAAAAAAGGATCTCAAGAAGATCCTTTGATCTTTTCTACGGGGTCTGACGCTCAGTGGAACG
AAAACTCACGTTAAGGGATTTTGGTCATGAGATTATCAAAAAGGATCTTCACCTAGATCCTTTTAAATTA
AAAATGAAGTTTTAAATCAATCTAAAGTATATATGAGTAAACTTGGTCTGACAGTTACCAATGCTTAATC
AGTGAGGCACCTATCTCAGCGATCTGTCTATTTCGTTCATCCATAGTTGCCTGACTCCCCGTCGTGTAGA
TAACTACGATACGGGAGGGCTTACCATCTGGCCCCAGTGCTGCAATGATACCGCGAGACCCACGCTCACC
GGCTCCAGATTTATCAGCAATAAACCAGCCAGCCGGAAGGGCCGAGCGCAGAAGTGGTCCTGCAACTTTA
TCCGCCTCCATCCAGTCTATTAATTGTTGCCGGGAAGCTAGAGTAAGTAGTTCGCCAGTTAATAGTTTGC
GCAACGTTGTTGCCATTGCTACAGGCATCGTGGTGTCACGCTCGTCGTTTGGTATGGCTTCATTCAGCTC
CGGTTCCCAACGATCAAGGCGAGTTACATGATCCCCCATGTTGTGCAAAAAAGCGGTTAGCTCCTTCGGT
CCTCCGATCGTTGTCAGAAGTAAGTTGGCCGCAGTGTTATCACTCATGGTTATGGCAGCACTGCATAATT
CTCTTACTGTCATGCCATCCGTAAGATGCTTTTCTGTGACTGGTGAGTACTCAACCAAGTCATTCTGAGA
ATAGTGTATGCGGCGACCGAGTTGCTCTTGCCCGGCGTCAATACGGGATAATACCGCGCCACATAGCAGA
ACTTTAAAAGTGCTCATCATTGGAAAACGTTCTTCGGGGCGAAAACTCTCAAGGATCTTACCGCTGTTGA
GATCCAGTTCGATGTAACCCACTCGTGCACCCAACTGATCTTCAGCATCTTTTACTTTCACCAGCGTTTC
TGGGTGAGCAAAAACAGGAAGGCAAAATGCCGCAAAAAAGGGAATAAGGGCGACACGGAAATGTTGAATA
CTCATACTCTTCCTTTTTCAATATTATTGAAGCATTTATCAGGGTTATTGTCTCATGAGCGGATACATAT
TTGAATGTATTTAGAAAAATAAACAAATAGGGGTTCCGCGCACATTTCCCCGAAAAGTGCCACCTG
[124 nt withheld, positions 13157-13280]
C
[91 nt withheld, positions 13282-13372]
A
[49 nt withheld, positions 13374-13422]
CCTTTGACGTTGGAGTCCACGTTCTTT
[37 nt withheld, positions 13450-13486]
ACCCTATCTCGGTCTATTCTTTTGATTTATAAGGGATTTTGCCGATTTCGGCCTATTGGTTAAAAAATGA
GCTGATTTAACAAAAATTTAACGCGAATTTTAACAAAATATTAACGCTTACAATTT
